Addgene plasmid #245316: AA628
Purpose: (Empty Backbone) Fragmid fragment: (CROPseq) cloning with mod1 LTR
Depositing lab: John Doench & David Root. Depositing organization: Broad Institute.
Backbone
  Vector backbone: pUC57-Kan_v1
  Vector type: Bacterial Expression
Growth in bacteria
  Bacterial resistance: Kanamycin, 50 μg/mL
  Growth temperature: 37°C
  Growth strain: DH5alpha
  Copy number: High Copy
Gene/Insert
  Gene/Insert name: None
  Mutation: None
Terms and licenses: Academic/Nonprofit Terms; Industry Terms: Not Available to Industry
How to cite: AA628 was a gift from John Doench & David Root (Addgene plasmid # 245316 ; http://n2t.net/addgene:245316 ; RRID:Addgene_245316)
