[The description below was written by a language model from this plasmid's Addgene catalogue record and pLannotate feature annotations shown in this document.]
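Description:
AA628 is a modular cloning fragment from the Fragmid toolkit, carried in the pUC57-Kan_v1 backbone. It is catalogued as an empty backbone with no gene insert, and although the vector type is listed as bacterial expression, the plasmid serves mainly as a donor of lentiviral 3' end elements for assembly into larger vectors. It is maintained in E. coli at high copy through a ColE1/pUC-type origin and selected with kanamycin via the aph(3')-Ia resistance gene. Remnants of lacZα, the lac promoter and operator, lacI, rop and bom are backbone residue without a stated function here.

The functional module begins with a WPRE, which enhances expression of the upstream transcript once placed in a lentiviral context. It is followed by short HIV-1-derived stretches annotated as nef and Rev fragments, which probably reflect the viral sequence bordering the 3' LTR rather than coding units. Next come a human U6 RNA polymerase III promoter and a partial match to the S. pyogenes tracrRNA scaffold, with a gap between them that presumably serves as the guide cloning position, although no cloning sites are annotated. A truncated HIV-1 LTR follows (annotated as 5' LTR, but positioned as the 3' LTR of a vector), then a bGH polyadenylation signal and a small SV40 promoter fragment.

Placing the U6-guide cassette within the 3' LTR region is the hallmark of CROPseq designs. The cassette is copied to the 5' LTR during reverse transcription, and the guide is also contained in a polyadenylated Pol II transcript, so it can be read out in single-cell RNA sequencing screens. The record does not explain what the "mod1 LTR" modification is.
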