Features (pLannotate 1.2.2; 17 found; start..end, strand, type, name):
     23..611     +  misc_feature   WPRE: woodchuck hepatitis virus posttranscriptional regulatory element
    607..717     +  CDS            nef (fragment): NEF_HV1LA - Experimental evidence at protein level: Swiss-Prot protein existence level 1. Extracellular Nef protein targets CD4(+) T-lymphocytes for apoptosis by interacting with CXCR4 surface receptors. From Human immunodeficiency virus type 1 group M subtype B (isolate Lai) (HIV-1).
    737..763     +  CDS            Rev (fragment): human immunodeficiency virus 1 (HIV-1) Rev protein; rev; enhances nuclear export of unspliced and incompletely spliced viral mRNAs
    767..1007    +  promoter       U6 promoter: RNA polymerase III promoter for human U6 snRNA
   1055..1122    +  misc_RNA       tracrRNA (fragment): trans-activating CRISPR RNA for the Streptococcus pyogenes CRISPR/Cas9 system
   1175..1355    +  LTR            5' LTR (truncated): truncated 5' long terminal repeat (LTR) from HIV-1
   1387..1498    +  polyA_signal   bGH poly(A) signal: bovine growth hormone polyadenylation signal
   1615..1634    +  promoter       SV40 promoter (fragment): SV40 enhancer and early promoter
   1735..1751    -  protein_bind   lac operator: The lac repressor binds to the lac operator to inhibit transcription in E. coli. This inhibition can be relieved by adding lactose or isopropyl-β-D-thiogalactopyranoside (IPTG). lac repressor encoded by lacI
   1759..1789    -  promoter       lac promoter: promoter for the E. coli lac operon
   1804..1825    -  protein_bind   CAP binding site: CAP binding activates transcription in the presence of cAMP. E. coli catabolite activator protein
   1838..1930    -  CDS            lacI (fragment): lac repressor; lacI; The lac repressor binds to the lac operator to inhibit transcription in E. coli. This inhibition can be relieved by adding lactose or isopropyl-β-D-thiogalactopyranoside (IPTG).
   2113..2701    -  rep_origin     ori: high-copy-number ColE1/pMB1/pBR322/pUC origin of replication
   2879..3688    -  CDS            KanR: aminoglycoside phosphotransferase; aph(3')-Ia; confers resistance to kanamycin in bacteria or G418 (Geneticin®) in eukaryotes
   3795..3836    +  CDS            rop (fragment): Rop protein, which maintains plasmids at low copy number; rop
   3938..4037    +  misc_feature   bom (fragment): basis of mobility region from pBR322
   4043..4200    -  CDS            lacZα (fragment): LacZα fragment of β-galactosidase; lacZ fragment
>Addgene plasmid #245316 | AA628 | addgene full sequence | sequence record 487913 | Addgene NGS Result
ACATCTAGATGAAGACGGATTCAATCAACCTCTGGATTACAAAATTTGTGAAAGATTGACTGGTATTCTT
AACTATGTTGCTCCTTTTACGCTATGTGGATACGCTGCTTTAATGCCTTTGTATCATGCTATTGCTTCCC
GTATGGCTTTCATTTTCTCCTCCTTGTATAAATCCTGGTTGCTGTCTCTTTATGAGGAGTTGTGGCCCGT
TGTCAGGCAACGTGGCGTGGTGTGCACTGTGTTTGCTGACGCAACCCCCACTGGTTGGGGCATTGCCACC
ACCTGTCAGCTCCTTTCCGGGACTTTCGCTTTCCCCCTCCCTATTGCCACGGCGGAACTCATCGCCGCCT
GCCTTGCCCGCTGCTGGACAGGGGCTCGGCTGTTGGGCACTGACAATTCCGTGGTGTTGTCGGGGAAATC
ATCGTCCTTTCCTTGGCTGCTCGCCTGTGTTGCCACCTGGATTCTGCGCGGGACGTCCTTCTGCTACGTC
CCTTCGGCCCTCAATCCAGCGGACCTTCCTTCCCGCGGCCTGCTGCCGGCTCTGCGGCCTCTTCCGCGTC
CTCGCCTTCGCCCTCAGACGAGTCGGATCTCCCTTTGGGCCGCCTCCCCGCGTCGACTTTAAGACCAATG
ACTTACAAGGCAGCTGTAGATCTTAGCCACTTTTTAAAAGAAAAGGGGGGACTGGAAGGGCTAATTCACT
CCCAACGAAGATAAGATTTCACCATTATCGTTTCAGACCCACCTCCCAACCCCGAGGGGACCCAGAGAGG
GCCTATTTCCCATGATTCCTTCATATTTGCATATACGATACAAGGCTGTTAGAGAGATAATTAGAATTAA
TTTGACTGTAAACACAAAGATATTAGTACAAAATACGTGACGTAGAAAGTAATAATTTCTTGGGTAGTTT
GCAGTTTTAAAATTATGTTTTAAAATGGACTATCATATGCTTACCGTAACTTGAAAGTATTTCGATTTCT
TGGCTTTATATATCTTGTGGAAAGGACGAAACACCGGAGACGCTTTTTTCGTCTCAGTTTCAGAGCTATG
CTGGAAACAGCATAGCAAGTTGAAATAAGGCTAGTCCGTTATCAACTTGAAAAAGTGGCACCGAGTCGGT
GCTTTTTTAAGCTTGGCGTAACTAGATCTTGAGACACTGCTTTTTGCTTGTACTGGGTCTCTCTGGTTAG
ACCAGATCTGAGCCTGGGAGCTCTCTGGCTAACTAGGGAACCCACTGCTTAAGCCTCAATAAAGCTTGCC
TTGAGTGCTTCAAGTAGTGTGTGCCCGTCTGTTGTGTGACTCTGGTAACTAGAGATCCCTCAGACCCTTT
TAGTCAGTGTGGAAAATCTCTAGCAGGGCCCGTTTAAACCCGCTGATCAGCCTCGACTGTGCCTTCTAGT
TGCCAGCCATCTGTTGTTTGCCCCTCCCCCGTGCCTTCCTTGACCCTGGAAGGTGCCACTCCCACTGTCC
TTTCCTAATAAAATGAGGAAATTGCATCGCATTGTCTGAGTAGGTGTCATTCTATTCTGGGGGGTGGGGT
GGGGCAGGACAGCAAGGGGGAGGATTGGGAAGATAATAGCAGGCATGCTGGGGATGCGGTGGGCTCTATG
GCTTCTGAGGCGGAAAGAACCAGCGTCCAGTCTTCGGAACCAAATCGGATCCCGGGCCCGTCGACTGCAG
AGGCCTGCATGCAAGCTTGGTGTAATCATGGTCATAGCTGTTTCCTGTGTGAAATTGTTATCCGCTCACA
ATTCCACACAACATACGAGCCGGAAGCATAAAGTGTAAAGCCTGGGGTGCCTAATGAGTGAGCTAACTCA
CATTAATTGCGTTGCGCTCACTGCCCGCTTTCCAGTCGGGAAACCTGTCGTGCCAGCTGCATTAATGAAT
CGGCCAACGCGCGGGGAGAGGCGGTTTGCGTATTGGGCGCTCTTCCGCTTCCTCGCTCACTGACTCGCTG
CGCTCGGTCGTTCGGCTGCGGCGAGCGGTATCAGCTCACTCAAAGGCGGTAATACGGTTATCCACAGAAT
CAGGGGATAACGCAGGAAAGAACATGTGAGCAAAAGGCCAGCAAAAGGCCAGGAACCGTAAAAAGGCCGC
GTTGCTGGCGTTTTTCCATAGGCTCCGCCCCCCTGACGAGCATCACAAAAATCGACGCTCAAGTCAGAGG
TGGCGAAACCCGACAGGACTATAAAGATACCAGGCGTTTCCCCCTGGAAGCTCCCTCGTGCGCTCTCCTG
TTCCGACCCTGCCGCTTACCGGATACCTGTCCGCCTTTCTCCCTTCGGGAAGCGTGGCGCTTTCTCATAG
CTCACGCTGTAGGTATCTCAGTTCGGTGTAGGTCGTTCGCTCCAAGCTGGGCTGTGTGCACGAACCCCCC
GTTCAGCCCGACCGCTGCGCCTTATCCGGTAACTATCGTCTTGAGTCCAACCCGGTAAGACACGACTTAT
CGCCACTGGCAGCAGCCACTGGTAACAGGATTAGCAGAGCGAGGTATGTAGGCGGTGCTACAGAGTTCTT
GAAGTGGTGGCCTAACTACGGCTACACTAGAAGAACAGTATTTGGTATCTGCGCTCTGCTGAAGCCAGTT
ACCTTCGGAAAAAGAGTTGGTAGCTCTTGATCCGGCAAACAAACCACCGCTGGTAGCGGTGGTTTTTTTG
TTTGCAAGCAGCAGATTACGCGCAGAAAAAAAGGATCTCAAGAAGATCCTTTGATCTTTTCTACGGGGTC
TGACGCTCAGTGGAACGAAAACTCACGTTAAGGGATTTTGGTCATGAGATTATCAAAAAGGATCTTCACC
TAGATCCTTTTAAATTAAAAATGAAGTTTTAAATCAAGCCCAATCTGAATAATGTTACAACCAATTAACC
AATTCTGATTAGAAAAACTCATCGAGCATCAAATGAAACTGCAATTTATTCATATCAGGATTATCAATAC
CATATTTTTGAAAAAGCCGTTTCTGTAATGAAGGAGAAAACTCACCGAGGCAGTTCCATAGGATGGCAAG
ATCCTGGTATCGGTCTGCGATTCCGACTCGTCCAACATCAATACAACCTATTAATTTCCCCTCGTCAAAA
ATAAGGTTATCAAGTGAGAAATCACCATGAGTGACGACTGAATCCGGTGAGAATGGCAAAAGTTTATGCA
TTTCTTTCCAGACTTGTTCAACAGGCCAGCCATTACGCTCGTCATCAAAATCACTCGCATCAACCAAACC
GTTATTCATTCGTGATTGCGCCTGAGCGAGACGAAATACGCGATCGCTGTTAAAAGGACAATTACAAACA
GGAATCGAATGCAACCGGCGCAGGAACACTGCCAGCGCATCAACAATATTTTCACCTGAATCAGGATATT
CTTCTAATACCTGGAATGCTGTTTTTCCGGGGATCGCAGTGGTGAGTAACCATGCATCATCAGGAGTACG
GATAAAATGCTTGATGGTCGGAAGAGGCATAAATTCCGTCAGCCAGTTTAGTCTGACCATCTCATCTGTA
ACATCATTGGCAACGCTACCTTTGCCATGTTTCAGAAACAACTCTGGCGCATCGGGCTTCCCATACAAGC
GATAGATTGTCGCACCTGATTGCCCGACATTATCGCGAGCCCATTTATACCCATATAAATCAGCATCCAT
GTTGGAATTTAATCGCGGCCTCGACGTTTCCCGTTGAATATGGCTCATAACACCCCTTGTATTACTGTTT
ATGTAAGCAGACAGTTTTATTGTTCATGATGATATATTTTTATCTTGTGCAATGTAACATCAGAGATTTT
GAGACACGGGCCAGAGCTGCATCGCGCGTTTCGGTGATGACGGTGAAAACCTCTGACACATGCAGCTCCC
GGAGACGGTCACAGCTTGTCTGTAAGCGGATGCCGGGAGCAGACAAGCCCGTCAGGGCGCGTCAGCGGGT
GTTGGCGGGTGTCGGGGCTGGCTTAACTATGCGGCATCAGAGCAGATTGTACTGAGAGTGCACCATATGC
GGTGTGAAATACCGCACAGATGCGTAAGGAGAAAATACCGCATCAGGCGCCATTCGCCATTCAGGCTGCG
CAACTGTTGGGAAGGGCGATCGGTGCGGGCCTCTTCGCTATTACGCCAGCTGGCGAAAGGGGGATGTGCT
GCAAGGCGATTAAGTTGGGTAACGCCAGGGTTTTCCCAGTCACGACGTTGTAAAACGACGGCCAGAGAAT
TCGAGCTCGGTACCTCGCGAAT
